>Addgene plasmid #229717 | pGWB515_35S-HA-(ΔTP)DM3(Col-0) ΔC | addgene full sequence | sequence record 477961 | Addgene NGS Result
TTTCACGCCCTTTTAAATATCCGATTATTCTAATAAACGCTCTTTTCTCTTAGGTTTACCCGCCAATATA
TCCTGTCAAACACTGATAGTTTAAACTGAAGGCGGGAAACGACAATCTGATCCAAGCTCAAGCTGCTCTA
GCATTCGCCATTCAGGCTGCGCAACTGTTGGGAAGGGCGATCGGTGCGGGCCTCTTCGCTATTACGCCAG
CTGGCGAAAGGGGGATGTGCTGCAAGGCGATTAAGTTGGGTAACGCCAGGGTTTTCCCAGTCACGACGTT
GTAAAACGACGGCCAGTGCCAAGCTTGCATGCCTGCAGGTCCCCAGATTAGCCTTTTCAATTTCAGAAAG
AATGCTAACCCACAGATGGTTAGAGAGGCTTACGCAGCAGGTCTCATCAAGACGATCTACCCGAGCAATA
ATCTCCAGGAAATCAAATACCTTCCCAAGAAGGTTAAAGATGCAGTCAAAAGATTCAGGACTAACTGCAT
CAAGAACACAGAGAAAGATATATTTCTCAAGATCAGAAGTACTATTCCAGTATGGACGATTCAAGGCTTG
CTTCACAAACCAAGGCAAGTAATAGAGATTGGAGTCTCTAAAAAGGTAGTTCCCACTGAATCAAAGGCCA
TGGAGTCAAAGATTCAAATAGAGGACCTAACAGAACTCGCCGTAAAGACTGGCGAACAGTTCATACAGAG
TCTCTTACGACTCAATGACAAGAAGAAAATCTTCGTCAACATGGTGGAGCACGACACACTTGTCTACTCC
AAAAATATCAAAGATACAGTCTCAGAAGACCAAAGGGCAATTGAGACTTTTCAACAAAGGGTAATATCCG
GAAACCTCCTCGGATTCCATTGCCCAGCTATCTGTCACTTTATTGTGAAGATAGTGGAAAAGGAAGGTGG
CTCCTACAAATGCCATCATTGCGATAAAGGAAAGGCCATCGTTGAAGATGCCTCTGCCGACAGTGGTCCC
AAAGATGGACCCCCACCCACGAGGAGCATCGTGGAAAAAGAAGACGTTCCAACCACGTCTTCAAAGCAAG
TGGATTGATGTGATATCTCCACTGACGTAAGGGATGACGCACAATCCCACTATCCTTCGCAAGACCCTTC
CTCTATATAAGGAAGTTCATTTCATTTGGAGAGAACACGGGGGACTCTAGAATGAGCGGGTTAATTAACA
TCTTTTACCCATACGATGTTCCTGACTATGCGGGCTATCCCTATGACGTCCCGGACTATGCAGGATCCTA
TCCATATGACGTTCCAGATTACGCTGCTCAGTGCAGCGCTGTTATCACAAGTTTGTACAAAAAAGCAGGC
TCCGAATTCGCCCTTATGGAAGCGGGATCGGTTTACGTCGATGTAGCTGGGGAATCGAAGTCGGAGCATG
TTACTGGGAAGTGGTTTTCGGTGCCGGAGCTCCGACTGCGTGACCACCGGTTCATAGTTCCTCTTGATTA
TTCCAAAAGTTCTCCCAAAATTACCGTCTTTGCTCGAGAGATCGTTGCGGGTAACTTGAAATTTGGAGCT
TTTTGATTCAGAGCTCTTTCTGTGATTACGAAGCTAAAAGTTTGTGTCTTTTGTTTTTTGTAGTTGGGAA
AGAGGAGCAAGCAATGCCGTATTTATTGTATTTGCAAGGTGGTCCAGGATTTGAAGGTCCAAGGCCTAGT
GAAGCTAGTGGATGGATTCAAAGAGCTTGTGAAGAGTTTCGAGTGGTCTTACTCGATCAAGTATGATGCT
TTCATAGTTTTATACTCTTCTCTGGACAGTTTTTTTAGTCTTTGTGTTGTTCTAATTTTGTTTGTCCTGC
AGCGAGGAACAGGCTTGTCCACTCCTTTAACATGTTCCTCTATGCTTCAATTCAAATCAGCAAAGGAATT
AGCTGATTATTTGGTTCACTTTCGAGCTGATAATATAGTTAAAGATGCTGAGTTTATTAGAGTTCGTCTT
GTTCCTAAGGCTGATCCTTGGACAATTTTGGGTCAGGTAATTTGTCTTTGTATTGTCTATTGGTCATCTT
GCTTCAGTTCTTGTCATTTGATTTTGTATTCATCTTTTTTTCTTCAAATCTACAGAGTTTCGGTGGCTTT
TGTGCACTTACATATCTGAGTTTTGCACCCGAAGGACTCAAACAAGTGCTAATAACTGGAGGAATTCCAC
CAATTGGTAAAGCATGTACAGCAGATGATGTATATGAAGCCGGTTTTGAACAAGTTGCTCGCCAAAATGA
AAAATACTACAAGAGATTCCCTCAAGACATTGAGATTGTTCGTGAACTCGTAAATTACTTGGCTGAATCT
GAAGGTGGCGGGGTGAGGGATTACAACATTTGCTCAATCCACTGACCAGTTTAGTTTAGTTCCTTACTTG
TCTCTGTTTCTTTGTCTTTAGGTACCTCTCCCATCAGGAGGCATTCTTACTCCTAAGGGTCTTCAAACTC
TTGGTCTTTCTGGTTTAGGATCAAGTACTGGTTTTGAGCGCCTGCATTATATGTAAGAGTTTAGCTTAAT
TTTTATCAACCACCTCACATGTTCTGTGTTAAATCTGGCCTTCTTAATTGATCATAGGTTGGAGAGAGTA
TGGGATCCTATTTTAGTTACTGGAGCTCCAAAGTGTATTAGTCAGTTCTTCTTAAACGCTGTAAGAGACC
CACAAAAATTTGTTGTTTTCTGTTCTCAGCTCAAATAAGGAATTCAATAGTCTGAGACATTTTATCGTTG
CTGCAGTTTGAGAGTTGGCATTCTTTTGATACAAATCCACTATATGCTCTTCTCCACGAGGCCATATACT
GTGAGGTATAGTCTCTTCAAATTTCTCATCTTTTTTTCTATTTCAGACAATTACTTCTTCTTGTTATCGT
TTATGTTTAAATGGAAACTTTTTCAGGGTGCTTCATCAGGATGGTCTGCTCATAGATTACGGGATAAATA
TGAGTACAAATTCGACGCAATGAAGGCAGTCAAAGAAAGTCAGCCTGTACTCTTCACAGGAGAGGTACAG
GTTTTGAGTATTTCTAATTGTATGGCTCATAGCTTGGATGATTGGTCCACATTGCTTAACTAAAATAGAA
TTTGGATTTGTATAGATGATATTTCCATGGATGTTTGATGAAATTCATGCCTTGAAGCCATTTAAAGCTG
CCGCCGATCTTTTGGCCAAGAAAGAGGATTGGCCTCCATTATATGATGTTCCTAGATTGCAGAATAACAA
GGTCTGTTTCAGAATCTTGATCGTTCTTTCATATGGATCAAATAATTTTACTCTGTTTCACATGATTTCT
TTTTGTAGGTGCCTGTTGCTGCAGCGGTTTACTACGAAGATATGTATGTAAACTTCAAGCTGGTGACGGA
AACAGCTTCTCATATATCGGGTATCAGACTTTGGGTAACGAATGAGTTTATGCATTCGGGTCTTCGTGAT
GCTGGAAGACAAATTATTGATCATTTGTTGGGAATGATCAATGGGTGAGGATCCATGGAAGGGCGAATTC
GACCCAGCTTTCTTGTACAAAGTGGTTGATAACAGCGACTACAAGGATGACGATGACAAGGCTTAGAGCT
CGAATTTCCCCGATCGTTCAAACATTTGGCAATAAAGTTTCTTAAGATTGAATCCTGTTGCCGGTCTTGC
GATGATTATCATATAATTTCTGTTGAATTACGTTAAGCATGTAATAATTAACATGTAATGCATGACGTTA
TTTATGAGATGGGTTTTTATGATTAGAGTCCCGCAATTATACATTTAATACGCGATAGAAAACAAAATAT
AGCGCGCAAACTAGGATAAATTATCGCGCGCGGTGTCATCTATGTTACTAGATCGGGAATTGGTTCCGGA
ACCAATTCGTAATCATGTCATAGCTGTTTCCTGTGTGAAATTGTTATCCGCTCACAATTCCACACAACAT
ACGAGCCGGAAGCATAAAGTGTAAAGCCTGGGGTGCCTAATGAGTGAGCTAACTCACATTAGGCTGAATT
AGGCGCGCCTATTTCTATTAATTCCCGATCTAGTAACATAGATGACACCGCGCGCGATAATTTATCCTAG
TTTGCGCGCTATATTTTGTTTTCTATCGCGTATTAAATGTATAATTGCGGGACTCTAATCATAAAAACCC
ATCTCATAAATAACGTCATGCATTACATGTTAATTATTACATGCTTAACGTAATTCAACAGAAATTATAT
GATAATCATCGCAAGACCGGCAACAGGATTCAATCTTAAGAAACTTTATTGCCAAATGTTTGAACGATCG
GGGAAATTCGGGGGATCGATCCCGCGAACTGTGGACGAGAACTGTGCCACCAAGCGTAAGGCCGTTCTCT
CGCATTTGCCTTGCTAGGCTCGCGCGAGTTGCTGGCTGAGGCGTTCTCGAAATCAGCTCTTGTTCGGTCG
GCATCTACTCTATTCCTTTGCCCTCGGACGAGTGCTGGGGCGTCGGTTTCCACTATCGGCGAGTACTTCT
ACACAGCCATCGGTCCAGACGGCCGCGCTTCTGCGGGCGATTTGTGTACGCCCGACAGTCCCGGCTCCGG
ATCGGACGATTGCGTCGCATCGACCCTGCGCCCAAGCTGCATCATCGAAATTGCCGTCAACCAAGCTCTG
ATAGAGTTGGTCAAGACCAATGCGGAGCATATACGCCCGGAGCCGCGGCGATCCTGCAAGCTCCGGATGC
CTCCGCTCGAAGTAGCGCGTCTGCTGCTCCATACAAGCCAACCACGGCCTCCAGAAGAAGATGTTGGCGA
CCTCGTATTGGGAATCCCCGAACATCGCCTCGCTCCAGTCAATGACCGCTGTTATGCGGCCATTGTCCGT
CAGGACATTGTTGGAGCCGAAATCCGCGTGCACGAGGTGCCGGACTTCGGGGCAGTCCTCGGCCCAAAGC
ATCAGCTCATCGAGAGCCTGCGCGACGGACGCACTGACGGTGTCGTCCATCACAGTTTGCCAGTGATACA
CATGGGGATCAGCAATCGCGCATATGAAATCACGCCATGTAGTGTATTGACCGATTCCTTGCGGTCCGAA
TGGGCCGAACCCGCTCGTCTGGCTAAGATCGGCCGCAGCGATCGCATCCATGGCCTCCGCGACCGGCTGC
AGAACAGCGGGCAGTTCGGTTTCAGGCAGGTCTTGCAACGTGACACCCTGTGCACGGCGGGAGATGCAAT
AGGTCAGGCTCTCGCTGAATGCCCCAATGTCAAGCACTTCCGGAATCGGGAGCGCGGCCGATGCAAAGTG
CCGATAAACATAACGATCTTTGTAGAAACCATCGGCGCAGCTATTTACCCGCAGGACATATCCACGCCCT
CCTACATCGAAGCTGAAAGCACGAGATTCTTCGCCCTCCGAGAGCTGCATCAGGTCGGAGACGCTGTCGA
ACTTTTCGATCAGAAACTTCTCGACAGACGTCGCGGTGAGTTCAGGCTTTTTCATATCTTATTGCCCCCC
GGGATCAGATCTGGATTGAGAGTGAATATGAGACTCTAATTGGATACCGAGGGGAATTTATGGAACGTCA
GTGGAGCATTTTTGACAAGAAATATTTGCTAGCTGATAGTGACCTTAGGCGACTTTTGAACGCGCAATAA
TGGTTTCTGACGTATGTGCTTAGCTCATTAAACTCCAGAAACCCGCGGCTGAGTGGCTCCTTCAACGTTG
CGGTTCTGTCAGTTCCAAACGTAAAACGGCTTGTCCCGCGTCATCGGCGGGGGTCATAACGTGACTCCCT
TAATTCTCCGCTCATGATCTTGATCCCCTGCGCCATCAGATCCTTGGCGGCAAGAAAGCCATCCAGTTTA
CTTTGCAGGGCTTCCCAACCTTACCAGAGGGCGCCCCAGCTGGCAATTCCGGTTCGCTTGCTGTCCATAA
AACCGCCCAGTCTAGCTATCGCCATGTAAGCCCACTGCAAGCTACCTGCTTTCTCTTTGCGCTTGCGTTT
TCCCTTGTCCAGATAGCCCAGTAGCTGACATTCATCCGGGGTCAGCACCGTTTCTGCGGACTGGCTTTCT
ACGTGTTCCGCTTCCTTTAGCAGCCCTTGCGCCCTGAGTGCTTGCGGCAGCGTGAAGCTGATCCGTCGAG
ATTAATAGAAATAAATTCAGCCTAATTCGGCGTTAATTCAGTACATTAAAAACGTCCGCAATGTGTTATT
AAGTTGTCTAAGCGTCAATTTGTTTACACCACAATATATCCTGCCACCAGCCAGCCAACAGCTCCCCGAC
CGGCAGCTCGGCACAAAATCACCACTCGATACAGGCAGCCCATCAGTCCGGGACGGCGTCAGCGGGAGAG
CCGTTGTAAGGCGGCAGACTTTGCTCATGTTACCGATGCTATTCGGAAGAACGGCAACTAAGCTGCCGGG
TTTGAAACACGGATGATCTCGCGGAGGGTAGCATGTTGATTGTAACGATGACAGAGCGTTGCTGCCTGTG
ATCAATTCGGGCACGAACCCAGTGGACATAAGCCTGTTCGGTTCGTAAGCTGTAATGCAAGTAGCGTATG
CGCTCACGCAACTGGTCCAGAACCTTGACCGAACGCAGCGGTGGTAACGGCGCAGTGGCGGTTTTCATGG
CTTGTTATGACTGTTTTTTTGGGGTACAGTCTATGCCTCGGGCATCCAAGCAGCAAGCGCGTTACGCCGT
GGGTCGATGTTTGATGTTATGGAGCAGCAACGATGTTACGCAGCAGGGCAGTCGCCCTAAAACAAAGTTA
AACATCATGGGGGAAGCGGTGATCGCCGAAGTATCGACTCAACTATCAGAGGTAGTTGGCGTCATCGAGC
GCCATCTCGAACCGACGTTGCTGGCCGTACATTTGTACGGCTCCGCAGTGGATGGCGGCCTGAAGCCACA
CAGTGATATTGATTTGCTGGTTACGGTGACCGTAAGGCTTGATGAAACAACGCGGCGAGCTTTGATCAAC
GACCTTTTGGAAACTTCGGCTTCCCCTGGAGAGAGCGAGATTCTCCGCGCTGTAGAAGTCACCATTGTTG
TGCACGACGACATCATTCCGTGGCGTTATCCAGCTAAGCGCGAACTGCAATTTGGAGAATGGCAGCGCAA
TGACATTCTTGCAGGTATCTTCGAGCCAGCCACGATCGACATTGATCTGGCTATCTTGCTGACAAAAGCA
AGAGAACATAGCGTTGCCTTGGTAGGTCCAGCGGCGGAGGAACTCTTTGATCCGGTTCCTGAACAGGATC
TATTTGAGGCGCTAAATGAAACCTTAACGCTATGGAACTCGCCGCCCGACTGGGCTGGCGATGAGCGAAA
TGTAGTGCTTACGTTGTCCCGCATTTGGTACAGCGCAGTAACCGGCAAAATCGCGCCGAAGGATGTCGCT
GCCGACTGGGCAATGGAGCGCCTGCCGGCCCAGTATCAGCCCGTCATACTTGAAGCTAGACAGGCTTATC
TTGGACAAGAAGAAGATCGCTTGGCCTCGCGCGCAGATCAGTTGGAAGAATTTGTCCACTACGTGAAAGG
CGAGATCACCAAGGTAGTCGGCAAATAATGTCTAGCTAGAAATTCGTTCAAGCCGACGCCGCTTCGCGGC
GCGGCTTAACTCAAGCGTTAGATGCACTAAGCACATAATTGCTCACAGCCAAACTATCAGGTCAAGTCTG
CTTTTATTATTTTTAAGCGTGCATAATAAGCCCTACACAAATTGGGAGATATATCATGCATGACCAAAAT
CCCTTAACGTGAGTTTTCGTTCCACTGAGCGTCAGACCCCGTAGAAAAGATCAAAGGATCTTCTTGAGAT
CCTTTTTTTCTGCGCGTAATCTGCTGCTTGCAAACAAAAAAACCACCGCTACCAGCGGTGGTTTGTTTGC
CGGATCAAGAGCTACCAACTCTTTTTCCGAAGGTAACTGGCTTCAGCAGAGCGCAGATACCAAATACTGT
CCTTCTAGTGTAGCCGTAGTTAGGCCACCACTTCAAGAACTCTGTAGCACCGCCTACATACCTCGCTCTG
CTAATCCTGTTACCAGTGGCTGCTGCCAGTGGCGATAAGTCGTGTCTTACCGGGTTGGACTCAAGACGAT
AGTTACCGGATAAGGCGCAGCGGTCGGGCTGAACGGGGGGTTCGTGCACACAGCCCAGCTTGGAGCGAAC
GACCTACACCGAACTGAGATACCTACAGCGTGAGCTATGAGAAAGCGCCACGCTTCCCGAAGGGAGAAAG
GCGGACAGGTATCCGGTAAGCGGCAGGGTCGGAACAGGAGAGCGCACGAGGGAGCTTCCAGGGGGAAACG
CCTGGTATCTTTATAGTCCTGTCGGGTTTCGCCACCTCTGACTTGAGCGTCGATTTTTGTGATGCTCGTC
AGGGGGGCGGAGCCTATGGAAAAACGCCAGCAACGCGGCCTTTTTACGGTTCCTGGCCTTTTGCTGGCCT
TTTGCTCACATGTTCTTTCCTGCGTTATCCCCTGATTCTGTGGATAACCGTATTACCGCCTTTGAGTGAG
CTGATACCGCTCGCCGCAGCCGAACGACCGAGCGCAGCGAGTCAGTGAGCGAGGAAGCGGAAGAGCGCCT
GATGCGGTATTTTCTCCTTACGCATCTGTGCGGTATTTCACACCGCATATGGTGCACTCTCAGTACAATC
TGCTCTGATGCCGCATAGTTAAGCCAGTATACACTCCGCTATCGCTACGTGACTGGGTCATGGCTGCGCC
CCGACACCCGCCAACACCCGCTGACGCGCCCTGACGGGCTTGTCTGCTCCCGGCATCCGCTTACAGACAA
GCTGTGACCGTCTCCGGGAGCTGCATGTGTCAGAGGTTTTCACCGTCATCACCGAAACGCGCGAGGCAGG
GTGCCTTGATGTGGGCGCCGGCGGTCGAGTGGCGACGGCGCGGCTTGTCCGCGCCCTGGTAGATTGCCTG
GCCGTAGGCCAGCCATTTTTGAGCGGCCAGCGGCCGCGATAGGCCGACGCGAAGCGGCGGGGCGTAGGGA
GCGCAGCGACCGAAGGGTAGGCGCTTTTTGCAGCTCTTCGGCTGTGCGCTGGCCAGACAGTTATGCACAG
GCCAGGCGGGTTTTAAGAGTTTTAATAAGTTTTAAAGAGTTTTAGGCGGAAAAATCGCCTTTTTTCTCTT
TTATATCAGTCACTTACATGTGTGACCGGTTCCCAATGTACGGCTTTGGGTTCCCAATGTACGGGTTCCG
GTTCCCAATGTACGGCTTTGGGTTCCCAATGTACGTGCTATCCACAGGAAAGAGACCTTTTCGACCTTTT
TCCCCTGCTAGGGCAATTTGCCCTAGCATCTGCTCCGTACATTAGGAACCGGCGGATGCTTCGCCCTCGA
TCAGGTTGCGGTAGCGCATGACTAGGATCGGGCCAGCCTGCCCCGCCTCCTCCTTCAAATCGTACTCCGG
CAGGTCATTTGACCCGATCAGCTTGCGCACGGTGAAACAGAACTTCTTGAACTCTCCGGCGCTGCCACTG
CGTTCGTAGATCGTCTTGAACAACCATCTGGCTTCTGCCTTGCCTGCGGCGCGGCGTGCCAGGCGGTAGA
GAAAACGGCCGATGCCGGGATCGATCAAAAAGTAATCGGGGTGAACCGTCAGCACGTCCGGGTTCTTGCC
TTCTGTGATCTCGCGGTACATCCAATCAGCTAGCTCGATCTCGATGTACTCCGGCCGCCCGGTTTCGCTC
TTTACGATCTTGTAGCGGCTAATCAAGGCTTCACCCTCGGATACCGTCACCAGGCGGCCGTTCTTGGCCT
TCTTCGTACGCTGCATGGCAACGTGCGTGGTGTTTAACCGAATGCAGGTTTCTACCAGGTCGTCTTTCTG
CTTTCCGCCATCGGCTCGCCGGCAGAACTTGAGTACGTCCGCAACGTGTGGACGGAACACGCGGCCGGGC
TTGTCTCCCTTCCCTTCCCGGTATCGGTTCATGGATTCGGTTAGATGGGAAACCGCCATCAGTACCAGGT
CGTAATCCCACACACTGGCCATGCCGGCCGGCCCTGCGGAAACCTCTACGTGCCCGTCTGGAAGCTCGTA
GCGGATCACCTCGCCAGCTCGTCGGTCACGCTTCGACAGACGGAAAACGGCCACGTCCATGATGCTGCGA
CTATCGCGGGTGCCCACGTCATAGAGCATCGGAACGAAAAAATCTGGTTGCTCGTCGCCCTTGGGCGGCT
TCCTAATCGACGGCGCACCGGCTGCCGGCGGTTGCCGGGATTCTTTGCGGATTCGATCAGCGGCCGCTTG
CCACGATTCACCGGGGCGTGCTTCTGCCTCGATGCGTTGCCGCTGGGCGGCCTGCGCGGCCTTCAACTTC
TCCACCAGGTCATCACCCAGCGCCGCGCCGATTTGTACCGGGCCGGATGGTTTGCGACCGCTCACGCCGA
TTCCTCGGGCTTGGGGGTTCCAGTGCCATTGCAGGGCCGGCAGACAACCCAGCCGCTTACGCCTGGCCAA
CCGCCCGTTCCTCCACACATGGGGCATTCCACGGCGTCGGTGCCTGGTTGTTCTTGATTTTCCATGCCGC
CTCCTTTAGCCGCTAAAATTCATCTACTCATTTATTCATTTGCTCATTTACTCTGGTAGCTGCGCGATGT
ATTCAGATAGCAGCTCGGTAATGGTCTTGCCTTGGCGTACCGCGTACATCTTCAGCTTGGTGTGATCCTC
CGCCGGCAACTGAAAGTTGACCCGCTTCATGGCTGGCGTGTCTGCCAGGCTGGCCAACGTTGCAGCCTTG
CTGCTGCGTGCGCTCGGACGGCCGGCACTTAGCGTGTTTGTGCTTTTGCTCATTTTCTCTTTACCTCATT
AACTCAAATGAGTTTTGATTTAATTTCAGCGGCCAGCGCCTGGACCTCGCGGGCAGCGTCGCCCTCGGGT
TCTGATTCAAGAACGGTTGTGCCGGCGGCGGCAGTGCCTGGGTAGCTCACGCGCTGCGTGATACGGGACT
CAAGAATGGGCAGCTCGTACCCGGCCAGCGCCTCGGCAACCTCACCGCCGATGCGCGTGCCTTTGATCGC
CCGCGACACGACAAAGGCCGCTTGTAGCCTTCCATCCGTGACCTCAATGCGCTGCTTAACCAGCTCCACC
AGGTCGGCGGTGGCCCATATGTCGTAAGGGCTTGGCTGCACCGGAATCAGCACGAAGTCGGCTGCCTTGA
TCGCGGACACAGCCAAGTCCGCCGCCTGGGGCGCTCCGTCGATCACTACGAAGTCGCGCCGGCCGATGGC
CTTCACGTCGCGGTCAATCGTCGGGCGGTCGATGCCGACAACGGTTAGCGGTTGATCTTCCCGCACGGCC
GCCCAATCGCGGGCACTGCCCTGGGGATCGGAATCGACTAACAGAACATCGGCCCCGGCGAGTTGCAGGG
CGCGGGCTAGATGGGTTGCGATGGTCGTCTTGCCTGACCCGCCTTTCTGGTTAAGTACAGCGATAACCTT
CATGCGTTCCCCTTGCGTATTTGTTTATTTACTCATCGCATCATATACGCAGCGACCGCATGACGCAAGC
TGTTTTACTCAAATACACATCACCTTTTTAGACGGCGGCGCTCGGTTTCTTCAGCGGCCAAGCTGGCCGG
CCAGGCCGCCAGCTTGGCATCAGACAAACCGGCCAGGATTTCATGCAGCCGCACGGTTGAGACGTGCGCG
GGCGGCTCGAACACGTACCCGGCCGCGATCATCTCCGCCTCGATCTCTTCGGTAATGAAAAACGGTTCGT
CCTGGCCGTCCTGGTGCGGTTTCATGCTTGTTCCTCTTGGCGTTCATTCTCGGCGGCCGCCAGGGCGTCG
GCCTCGGTCAATGCGTCCTCACGGAAGGCACCGCGCCGCCTGGCCTCGGTGGGCGTCACTTCCTCGCTGC
GCTCAAGTGCGCGGTACAGGGTCGAGCGATGCACGCCAAGCAGTGCAGCCGCCTCTTTCACGGTGCGGCC
TTCCTGGTCGATCAGCTCGCGGGCGTGCGCGATCTGTGCCGGGGTGAGGGTAGGGCGGGGGCCAAACTTC
ACGCCTCGGGCCTTGGCGGCCTCGCGCCCGCTCCGGGTGCGGTCGATGATTAGGGAACGCTCGAACTCGG
CAATGCCGGCGAACACGGTCAACACCATGCGGCCGGCCGGCGTGGTGGTGTCGGCCCACGGCTCTGCCAG
GCTACGCAGGCCCGCGCCGGCCTCCTGGATGCGCTCGGCAATGTCCAGTAGGTCGCGGGTGCTGCGGGCC
AGGCGGTCTAGCCTGGTCACTGTCACAACGTCGCCAGGGCGTAGGTGGTCAAGCATCCTGGCCAGCTCCG
GGCGGTCGCGCCTGGTGCCGGTGATCTTCTCGGAAAACAGCTTGGTGCAGCCGGCCGCGTGCAGTTCGGC
CCGTTGGTTGGTCAAGTCCTGGTCGTCGGTGCTGACGCGGGCATAGCCCAGCAGGCCAGCGGCGGCGCTC
TTGTTCATGGCGTAATGTCTCCGGTTCTAGTCGCAAGTATTCTACTTTATGCGACTAAAACACGCGACAA
GAAAACGCCAGGAAAAGGGCAGGGCGGCAGCCTGTCGCGTAACTTAGGACTTGTGCGACATGTCGTTTTC
AGAAGACGGCTGCACTGAACGTCAGAAGCCGACTGCACTATAGCAGCGGAGGGGTTGGATCAAAGTACTT
TGATCCCGAGGGGAACCCTGTGGTTGGCATGCACATACAAATGGACGAACGGATAAACCT
Features (pLannotate 1.2.2; 29 found; start..end, strand, type, name):
     54..78      -  misc_feature   RB T-DNA repeat: right border repeat from nopaline C58 T-DNA
    144..298     -  CDS            lacZα (fragment): LacZα fragment of β-galactosidase; lacZ fragment
    301..321     -  misc_feature   MCS (fragment): pUC18/19 multiple cloning site
    812..1153    +  promoter       CaMV 35S promoter: strong constitutive promoter from cauliflower mosaic virus
   1196..1285    +  CDS            3xHA: three tandem HA epitope tags
   1307..1331    +  protein_bind   attB1: mutant version of attB; recombination site for the Gateway® BP reaction BP Clonase™
   1805..1996    +  CDS            pip (fragment): PIP_AERSO - Also known as pap. Experimental evidence at protein level: Swiss-Prot protein existence level 1. Higher activity toward long peptides. Acts on hydroxyproline beta-naphthylamide with almost as high an activity as on proline beta- naphthylamide. From Aeromonas sobria.
   3096..3224    +  CDS            pip (fragment): PIP_AERSO - Also known as pap. Experimental evidence at protein level: Swiss-Prot protein existence level 1. Higher activity toward long peptides. Acts on hydroxyproline beta-naphthylamide with almost as high an activity as on proline beta- naphthylamide. From Aeromonas sobria.
   3502..3526    -  protein_bind   attB2: mutant version of attB; recombination site for the Gateway® BP reaction BP Clonase™
   3536..3560    +  CDS            3xFLAG (fragment): three tandem FLAG® epitope tags, followed by an enterokinase cleavage site
   3582..3834    +  terminator     NOS terminator: nopaline synthase terminator and poly(A) signal
   3889..3911    -  protein_bind   lac operator (fragment): The lac repressor binds to the lac operator to inhibit transcription in E. coli. This inhibition can be relieved by adding lactose or isopropyl-β-D-thiogalactopyranoside (IPTG). lac repressor encoded by lacI
   3915..3945    -  promoter       lac promoter: promoter for the E. coli lac operon
   3960..3981    -  protein_bind   CAP binding site: CAP binding activates transcription in the presence of cAMP. E. coli catabolite activator protein
   4017..4269    -  terminator     NOS terminator: nopaline synthase terminator and poly(A) signal
   4420..5445    -  CDS            HygR: aminoglycoside phosphotransferase from E. coli; aph(4)-Ia; confers resistance to hygromycin
   5497..5676    -  promoter       NOS promoter: nopaline synthase promoter
   5756..6085    -  CDS            tnpA (fragment): TN5P_ECOLX - Also known as tnp. Experimental evidence at protein level: Swiss-Prot protein existence level 1. Mediates transposition of transposon Tn5 by a 'cut and paste' mechanism. First, the monomeric transposase binds the 19 bp inverted DNA repeats flanking the transposon. Then, dimerization of the DNA- bound transposase creates a synaptic DNA complex. After nicking of the first DNA strand, excision of the transposon proceeds through a series of intermediates. The transposase then mediates the insertion of the transposon at a new site by strand transfer. The activity of the wild- type tran
   6182..6206    -  misc_feature   LB T-DNA repeat: left border repeat from nopaline C58 T-DNA
   6465..6488    +  promoter       Pc promoter (fragment): intI1 (promoter lies within the coding sequence); class 1 integron promoter
   6664..6720    +  CDS            GmR (fragment): gentamycin acetyltransferase; aacC1; confers resistance to gentamycin
   6731..7518    +  CDS            SmR (fragment): aminoglycoside adenylyltransferase (Murphy, 1985); aadA; confers resistance to spectinomycin and streptomycin
   7764..8352    +  rep_origin     ori: high-copy-number ColE1/pMB1/pBR322/pUC origin of replication
   8538..8678    -  misc_feature   bom: basis of mobility region from pBR322
   8780..8819    -  CDS            rop (fragment): Rop protein, which maintains plasmids at low copy number; rop
   9022..9216    -  rep_origin     pVS1 oriV: origin of replication for the Pseudomonas plasmid pVS1 (Heeb et al., 2000)
   9282..10355   -  CDS            pVS1 RepA: replication protein from the Pseudomonas plasmid pVS1 (Heeb et al., 2000)
  10784..11413   -  CDS            pVS1 StaA: stability protein from the Pseudomonas plasmid pVS1 (Heeb et al., 2000)
  11973..12374   -  CDS            Y4CG_SINFN (fragment): Protein inferred from homology: Swiss-Prot protein existence level 3. From Sinorhizobium fredii (strain NBRC 101917 / NGR234).
