[The description below was written by a language model from this plasmid's Addgene catalogue record and pLannotate feature annotations shown in this document.]
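Description:
pGWB515_35S-HA-(ΔTP)DM3(Col-0) ΔC is a plant binary expression vector built on the Gateway-compatible pGWB515 backbone, intended for Agrobacterium-mediated stable transformation or transient expression in plants. It carries a ColE1/pMB1-type origin with a bom site for propagation in E. coli, and the pVS1 oriV with RepA and StaA for replication and stable maintenance in Agrobacterium. Bacterial selection is by spectinomycin through the aadA (SmR) gene located outside the T-DNA.

Between the nopaline-type right and left T-DNA borders are two plant cassettes. The first is the expression unit: a CaMV 35S promoter drives an N-terminal 3xHA epitope tag fused, across an attB1 site left by Gateway recombination, to the insert, which is closed by attB2 and a NOS terminator. The insert is Arabidopsis thaliana DM3 (DANGEROUS MIX 3, At3g61540) from the Col-0 accession, lacking amino acids 1–52 (the "ΔTP" in the name, presumably a transit peptide, although the record does not spell this out) and amino acids 511–515 at the C-terminal end (ΔC). The annotation tool's partial matches to a bacterial proline iminopeptidase within this region reflect homology of the insert, consistent with DM3 being an alpha/beta hydrolase. The insert region spans about 2.2 kb, so it may be longer than the coding sequence alone. The short 3xFLAG fragment after attB2 appears to be a backbone remnant rather than a functional tag. The second cassette, a NOS promoter–HygR–NOS terminator unit, provides hygromycin selection of transformed plants.

The associated publication concerns structural determinants of DM3 as a trigger of NLR-mediated genetic incompatibility, so this truncation variant is suited to testing how the deleted regions affect HA-detectable DM3 expression and activity in planta.
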