Addgene plasmid #229717: pGWB515_35S-HA-(ΔTP)DM3(Col-0) ΔC
Purpose: Stable transformation or transient expression of gene of interest in plants
Depositing lab: Eunyoung Chae. Depositing organization: National University of Singapore. Publication: Structural determinants of DANGEROUS MIX 3, an alpha/beta hydrolase that triggers NLR-mediated genetic incompatibility in plants. Wan WL, Kim G, Kim N, Tan YY, Watari M, Charoennit N, Lee RRQ, Phang IRK, Wang J, Liew YY, Hu D, Ng SK, Zhang Y, Jang IC, Song JJ, Chae E. Mol Cell. 2025 Jul 17;85(14):2776-2795.e8. doi: 10.1016/j.molcel.2025.06.021. PubMed 40680723.
Backbone
  Vector backbone: pGWB515
  Backbone manufacturer: Tsuyoshi Nakagawa (Addgene plasmid #74857)
  Vector type: Plant Expression
Growth in bacteria
  Bacterial resistance: Spectinomycin, 50 μg/mL
  Growth temperature: 37°C
  Growth strain: DH5alpha
  Copy number: High Copy
Gene/Insert
  Gene/Insert name: DM3(Col-0) (alt name: At3g61540)
  Species: A. thaliana (mustard weed)
  Mutation: amino acid 1-52 were deleted, 511-515 were deleted
  Entrez Gene: AT3G61540 (a.k.a. AT3G61540)
  Cloning method: Gateway Cloning
Terms and licenses: Academic/Nonprofit Terms; Industry Terms: Not Available to Industry
Depositor comments: Please visit https://doi.org/10.1101/2024.10.28.620575 for bioRxiv preprint.
How to cite: pGWB515_35S-HA-(ΔTP)DM3(Col-0) ΔC was a gift from Eunyoung Chae (Addgene plasmid # 229717 ; http://n2t.net/addgene:229717 ; RRID:Addgene_229717)
